>Addgene plasmid #113365 | rs344-major | addgene full sequence | sequence record 221748 | Addgene NGS Result
AATGAGTCTTCGGACCTCGCGGGGGCCGCTTAAGCGGTGGTTAGGGTTTGTCTGACGCGGGGGGAGGGGG
AAGGAACGAAACACTCTCATTCGGAGGCGGCTCGGGGTTTGGTCTTGGTGGCCACGGGCACGCAGAAGAG
CGCCGCGATCCTCTTAAGCACCCCCCCGCCCTCCGTGGAGGCGGGGGTTTGGTCGGCGGGTGGTAACTGG
CGGGCCGCTGACTCGGGCGGGTCGCGCGCCCCAGAGTGTGACCTTTTCGGTCTGCTCGCAGACCCCCGGG
CGGCGCCGCCGCGGCGGCGACGGGCTCGCTGGGTCCTAGGCTCCATGGGGACCGTATACGTGGACAGGCT
CTGGAGCATCCGCACGACTGCGGTGATATTACCGGAGACCTTCTGCGGGACGAGCCGGGTCACGCGGCTG
ACGCGGAGCGTCCGTTGGGCGACAAACACCAGGACGGGGCACAGGTACACTATCTTGTCACCCGGAGGCG
CGAGGGACTGCAGGAGCTTCAGGGAGTGGCGCAGCTGCTTCATCCCCGTGGCCCGTTGCTCGCGTTTGCT
GGCGGTGTCCCCGGAAGAAATATATTTGCATGTCTTTAGTTCTATGATGACACAAACCCCGCCCAGCGTC
TTGTCATTGGCGAATTCGAACACGCAGATGCAGTCGGGGCGGCGCGGTCCCAGGTCCACTTCGCATATTA
AGGTGACGCGTGTGGCCTCGAACACCGAGCGACCCTGCAGCGACCCGCTTAAAAGCTTGGCAATCCGGTA
CTGTTGGTAAAGCCACCATGGAAGATGCCAAAAACATTAAGAAGGGCCCAGCGCCATTCTACCCACTCGA
AGACGGGACCGCCGGCGAGCAGCTGCACAAAGCCATGAAGCGCTACGCCCTGGTGCCCGGCACCATCGCC
TTTACCGACGCACATATCGAGGTGGACATTACCTACGCCGAGTACTTCGAGATGAGCGTTCGGCTGGCAG
AAGCTATGAAGCGCTATGGGCTGAATACAAACCATCGGATCGTGGTGTGCAGCGAGAATAGCTTGCAGTT
CTTCATGCCCGTGTTGGGTGCCCTGTTCATCGGTGTGGCTGTGGCCCCAGCTAACGACATCTACAACGAG
CGCGAGCTGCTGAACAGCATGGGCATCAGCCAGCCCACCGTCGTATTCGTGAGCAAGAAAGGGCTGCAAA
AGATCCTCAACGTGCAAAAGAAGCTACCGATCATACAAAAGATCATCATCATGGATAGCAAGACCGACTA
CCAGGGCTTCCAAAGCATGTACACCTTCGTGACTTCCCATTTGCCACCCGGCTTCAACGAGTACGACTTC
GTGCCCGAGAGCTTCGACCGGGACAAAACCATCGCCCTGATCATGAACAGTAGTGGCAGTACCGGATTGC
CCAAGGGCGTAGCCCTACCGCACCGCACCGCTTGTGTCCGATTCAGTCATGCCCGCGACCCCATCTTCGG
CAACCAGATCATCCCCGACACCGCTATCCTCAGCGTGGTGCCATTTCACCACGGCTTCGGCATGTTCACC
ACGCTGGGCTACTTGATCTGCGGCTTTCGGGTCGTGCTCATGTACCGCTTCGAGGAGGAGCTATTCTTGC
GCAGCTTGCAAGACTATAAGATTCAATCTGCCCTGCTGGTGCCCACACTATTTAGCTTCTTCGCTAAGAG
CACTCTCATCGACAAGTACGACCTAAGCAACTTGCACGAGATCGCCAGCGGCGGGGCGCCGCTCAGCAAG
GAGGTAGGTGAGGCCGTGGCCAAACGCTTCCACCTACCAGGCATCCGCCAGGGCTACGGCCTGACAGAAA
CAACCAGCGCCATTCTGATCACCCCCGAAGGGGACGACAAGCCTGGCGCAGTAGGCAAGGTGGTGCCCTT
CTTCGAGGCTAAGGTGGTGGACTTGGACACCGGTAAGACACTGGGTGTGAACCAGCGCGGCGAGCTGTGC
GTCCGTGGCCCCATGATCATGAGCGGCTACGTTAACAACCCCGAGGCTACAAACGCTCTCATCGACAAGG
ACGGCTGGCTGCACAGCGGCGACATCGCCTACTGGGACGAGGACGAGCACTTCTTCATCGTGGACCGGCT
GAAGAGCCTGATCAAATACAAGGGCTACCAGGTAGCCCCAGCCGAACTGGAGAGCATCCTGCTGCAACAC
CCCAACATCTTCGACGCCGGGGTCGCCGGCCTGCCCGACGACGATGCCGGCGAGCTGCCCGCCGCAGTCG
TCGTGCTGGAACACGGTAAAACCATGACCGAGAAGGAGATCGTGGACTATGTGGCCAGCCAGGTTACAAC
CGCCAAGAAGCTGCGCGGTGGTGTTGTGTTCGTGGACGAGGTGCCTAAAGGACTGACCGGCAAGTTGGAC
GCCCGCAAGATCCGCGAGATTCTCATTAAGGCCAAGAAGGGCGGCAAGATCGCCGTGTAATAATTCTAGA
GTCGGGGCGGCCGGCCGCTTCGAGCAGACATGATAAGATACATTGATGAGTTTGGACAAACCACAACTAG
AATGCAGTGAAAAAAATGCTTTATTTGTGAAATTTGTGATGCTATTGCTTTATTTGTAACCATTATAAGC
TGCAATAAACAAGTTAACAACAACAATTGCATTCATTTTATGTTTCAGGTTCAGGGGGAGGTGTGGGAGG
TTTTTTAAAGCAAGTAAAACCTCTACAAATGTGGTAAAATCGATAAGGATCCGTCGACCGATGCCCTTGA
GAGCCTTCAACCCAGTCAGCTCCTTCCGGTGGGCGCGGGGCATGACTATCGTCGCCGCACTTATGACTGT
CTTCTTTATCATGCAACTCGTAGGACAGGTGCCGGCAGCGCTCTTCCGCTTCCTCGCTCACTGACTCGCT
GCGCTCGGTCGTTCGGCTGCGGCGAGCGGTATCAGCTCACTCAAAGGCGGTAATACGGTTATCCACAGAA
TCAGGGGATAACGCAGGAAAGAACATGTGAGCAAAAGGCCAGCAAAAGGCCAGGAACCGTAAAAAGGCCG
CGTTGCTGGCGTTTTTCCATAGGCTCCGCCCCCCTGACGAGCATCACAAAAATCGACGCTCAAGTCAGAG
GTGGCGAAACCCGACAGGACTATAAAGATACCAGGCGTTTCCCCCTGGAAGCTCCCTCGTGCGCTCTCCT
GTTCCGACCCTGCCGCTTACCGGATACCTGTCCGCCTTTCTCCCTTCGGGAAGCGTGGCGCTTTCTCATA
GCTCACGCTGTAGGTATCTCAGTTCGGTGTAGGTCGTTCGCTCCAAGCTGGGCTGTGTGCACGAACCCCC
CGTTCAGCCCGACCGCTGCGCCTTATCCGGTAACTATCGTCTTGAGTCCAACCCGGTAAGACACGACTTA
TCGCCACTGGCAGCAGCCACTGGTAACAGGATTAGCAGAGCGAGGTATGTAGGCGGTGCTACAGAGTTCT
TGAAGTGGTGGCCTAACTACGGCTACACTAGAAGAACAGTATTTGGTATCTGCGCTCTGCTGAAGCCAGT
TACCTTCGGAAAAAGAGTTGGTAGCTCTTGATCCGGCAAACAAACCACCGCTGGTAGCGGTGGTTTTTTT
GTTTGCAAGCAGCAGATTACGCGCAGAAAAAAAGGATCTCAAGAAGATCCTTTGATCTTTTCTACGGGGT
CTGACGCTCAGTGGAACGAAAACTCACGTTAAGGGATTTTGGTCATGAGATTATCAAAAAGGATCTTCAC
CTAGATCCTTTTAAATTAAAAATGAAGTTTTAAATCAATCTAAAGTATATATGAGTAAACTTGGTCTGAC
AGCGGCCGCAAATGCTAAACCACTGCAGTGGTTACCAGTGCTTGATCAGTGAGGCACCGATCTCAGCGAT
CTGCCTATTTCGTTCGTCCATAGTGGCCTGACTCCCCGTCGTGTAGATCACTACGATTCGTGAGGGCTTA
CCATCAGGCCCCAGCGCAGCAATGATGCCGCGAGAGCCGCGTTCACCGGCCCCCGATTTGTCAGCAATGA
ACCAGCCAGCAGGGAGGGCCGAGCGAAGAAGTGGTCCTGCTACTTTGTCCGCCTCCATCCAGTCTATGAG
CTGCTGTCGTGATGCTAGAGTAAGAAGTTCGCCAGTGAGTAGTTTCCGAAGAGTTGTGGCCATTGCTACT
GGCATCGTGGTATCACGCTCGTCGTTCGGTATGGCTTCGTTCAACTCTGGTTCCCAGCGGTCAAGCCGGG
TCACATGATCACCCATATTATGAAGAAATGCAGTCAGCTCCTTAGGGCCTCCGATCGTTGTCAGAAGTAA
GTTGGCCGCGGTGTTGTCGCTCATGGTAATGGCAGCACTACACAATTCTCTTACCGTCATGCCATCCGTA
AGATGCTTTTCCGTGACCGGCGAGTACTCAACCAAGTCGTTTTGTGAGTAGTGTATACGGCGACCAAGCT
GCTCTTGCCCGGCGTCTATACGGGACAACACCGCGCCACATAGCAGTACTTTGAAAGTGCTCATCATCGG
GAATCGTTCTTCGGGGCGGAAAGACTCAAGGATCTTGCCGCTATTGAGATCCAGTTCGATATAGCCCACT
CTTGCACCCAGTTGATCTTCAGCATCTTTTACTTTCACCAGCGTTTCGGGGTGTGCAAAAACAGGCAAGC
AAAATGCCGCAAAGAAGGGAATGAGTGCGACACGAAAATGTTGGATGCTCATACTCGTCCTTTTTCAATA
TTATTGAAGCATTTATCAGGGTTACTAGTACGTCTCTCAAGGATAAGTAAGTAATATTAAGGTACGGGAG
GTATTGGACAGGCCGCAATAAAATATCTTTATTTTCATTACATCTGTGTGTTGGTTTTTTGTGTGAATCG
ATAGTACTAACATACGCTCTCCATCAAAACAAAACGAAACAAAACAAACTAGCAAAATAGGCTGTCCCCA
GTGCAAGTGCAGGTGCCAGAACATTTCTCTGGCCTAACTGGCCGGTACCCCGGCAGTTTAACCTCCAGTG
TGGTCTCTGGAGTCAGATGTCCTGAGTTCAAGTCCTGACACTTCTATTTACCAGCTGCGTAGCCTTGGGT
GATACATTTTGTCATTTGGACCTCAGTTTACTGATCCTCACTAATGAGAATGAGAATACTGACTACCTGA
TTGGTTTGCTGAGACTAAATGAGTTAATTCTCATAAAGTGCTTAGTATGATGCACAGAGTAAGTGCCCCT
TAAATATCGTTCCATCAACCAACATTTGCTGTGTGTTCTTCTAGTCAAAGTGATTTTTAGGTTTGTTCTT
CATGGAGCCCTACACTTTGCATCTAGGCAGGTAATGTCCAGAGCCTAGGAGATTCTCTGTAGGCACAACA
GCACCAGCAAGAAGGTAAGCTTAGATGAGCTATGATCCTGGAGTGGCAGTCACTCCTTCATCTATTCATT
TCACTCAGTAAATATTATTGAGCACCTACTATGTGCTAGGCACAGTTCTAGGAGATGGCAAAGATTGTCT
GTCGATA
Features (pLannotate 1.2.2; 10 found; start..end, strand, type, name):
      1..752     +  promoter       HSV TK promoter: herpes simplex virus thymidine kinase promoter
    788..2440    +  CDS            luciferase: firefly luciferase synthetic luc2 version of the luciferase gene
   2484..2605    -  polyA_signal   SV40 poly(A) signal: SV40 polyadenylation signal
   2628..2696    -  CDS            large T antigen (fragment): large T antigen from SV40 (simian virus 40)
   2712..2844    +  CDS            TcR (fragment): tetracycline efflux protein; tet; confers resistance to tetracycline
   3024..3612    -  rep_origin     ori: high-copy-number ColE1/pMB1/pBR322/pUC origin of replication
   3812..4672    -  CDS            AmpR: β-lactamase confers resistance to ampicillin, carbenicillin, and related antibiotics
   4673..4714    -  promoter       AmpR promoter (fragment): bla
   4777..4825    +  polyA_signal   poly(A) signal: synthetic polyadenylation signal
   4839..4930    +  misc_feature   pause site: RNA polymerase II transcriptional pause signal from the human α2 globin gene
