[The description below was written by a language model from this plasmid's Addgene catalogue record and pLannotate feature annotations shown in this document.]
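Description:
rs344-major is a firefly luciferase reporter plasmid built on a pGL4-TK backbone (Promega-derived) for testing enhancer activity in transfected mammalian cells. It is propagated in E. coli as a high-copy plasmid through a ColE1/pUC-type origin and selected with ampicillin via the β-lactamase gene (AmpR). The short annotated matches to SV40 large T antigen and a tetracycline resistance gene are fragments of backbone sequence rather than functional genes.

The reporter unit consists of the herpes simplex virus thymidine kinase (HSV TK) promoter driving the synthetic luc2 version of firefly luciferase, terminated by an SV40 polyadenylation signal. The TK promoter provides a modest basal level of transcription against which an added regulatory element can raise or lower the signal. A synthetic poly(A) signal and an RNA polymerase II transcriptional pause site from the human α2 globin gene lie upstream of the cloning region, where they suppress read-through transcription from the backbone and so reduce background.

The insert is a human genomic fragment carrying the major (AC) allele of SNP rs34466261, cloned between KpnI and EcoRV sites. It is not annotated in the feature table, and its length and exact position are not stated. It presumably occupies the unannotated stretch between the pause site and the TK promoter in the circular map.

According to the record, the construct is used to evaluate the enhancer activity of a FOXA1 DIV motif in the context of this allele. The "major" in the name implies comparison with a construct carrying the other allele, to see whether the variant alters FOXA1-dependent reporter expression.
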