Addgene plasmid #113365: rs344-major
Purpose: evaluate FOXA1 DIV motif enhancer activity in SNP rs34466261 major allele (AC)
Depositing lab: Ralf Jauch. Depositing organization: Guangzhou Institute of Biomedicine and Health (GIBH), Chinese Academy of Sciences. Publication: DNA-mediated dimerization on a compact sequence signature controls enhancer engagement and regulation by FOXA1. Wang X, Srivastava Y, Jankowski A, Malik V, Wei Y, Del Rosario RC, Cojocaru V, Prabhakar S, Jauch R. Nucleic Acids Res. 2018 Jun 20;46(11):5470-5486. doi: 10.1093/nar/gky259. PubMed 29669022.
Backbone
  Vector backbone: pGL4-TK
  Backbone manufacturer: Promega
  Vector type: Luciferase
Growth in bacteria
  Bacterial resistance: Ampicillin, 100 μg/mL
  Growth temperature: 37°C
  Growth strain: DH5alpha
  Copy number: High Copy
Gene/Insert
  Gene/Insert name: rs34466261 major allele
  Species: H. sapiens (human)
  Cloning method: Restriction Enzyme; 5′ cloning site KpnI (unknown if destroyed); 3′ cloning site EcoRV (unknown if destroyed)
Terms and licenses: Academic/Nonprofit Terms; Industry Terms: Not Available to Industry
How to cite: rs344-major was a gift from Ralf Jauch (Addgene plasmid # 113365 ; http://n2t.net/addgene:113365 ; RRID:Addgene_113365)
