>Addgene plasmid #113365 | rs344-major | depositor partial sequence | sequence record 221749 | rs344-major sequence 9 bps
TCAACCAAC
